Addgene plasmid #78828: pGEX-4T-1-RIPK3 4KR
Purpose: To purify GST-tagged recombinant RIPK3 4KR protein
Depositing lab: Jaewhan Song. Depositing organization: Yonsei University. Publication: CHIP controls necroptosis through ubiquitylation- and lysosome-dependent degradation of RIPK3. Seo J, Lee EW, Sung H, Seong D, Dondelinger Y, Shin J, Jeong M, Lee HK, Kim JH, Han SY, Lee C, Seong JK, Vandenabeele P, Song J. Nat Cell Biol. 2016 Mar;18(3):291-302. doi: 10.1038/ncb3314. Epub 2016 Feb 22. PubMed 26900751.
Backbone
  Vector backbone: pGEX-4T1
  Vector type: Bacterial Expression
Growth in bacteria
  Bacterial resistance: Ampicillin, 100 μg/mL
  Growth temperature: 37°C
  Growth strain: DH5alpha
  Copy number: Low Copy
Gene/Insert
  Gene/Insert name: RIPK3
  Species: H. sapiens (human)
  Mutation: K55R, K89R, K363R, K501R
  Entrez Gene: RIPK3 (a.k.a. RIP3)
  Promoter: tac
  Tag / fusion protein: GST (N terminal on backbone)
  Cloning method: Restriction Enzyme; 5′ cloning site unknown (unknown if destroyed); 3′ cloning site unknown (unknown if destroyed)
  Sequencing primers: 5′ pGEX 5'; 3′ pGEX 3'
Terms and licenses: Academic/Nonprofit Terms; Industry Terms: Not Available to Industry
How to cite: pGEX-4T-1-RIPK3 4KR was a gift from Jaewhan Song (Addgene plasmid # 78828 ; http://n2t.net/addgene:78828 ; RRID:Addgene_78828)
