[The description below was written by a language model from this plasmid's Addgene catalogue record and pLannotate feature annotations shown in this document.]
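Description:
pGEX-4T-1-RIPK3 4KR is a bacterial expression plasmid built on the pGEX-4T1 backbone for producing a GST-tagged mutant form of human RIPK3 (receptor-interacting protein kinase 3, also called RIP3) in E. coli. The assembled sequence is about 6.5 kb. It replicates from a ColE1/pMB1-family origin and is selected with ampicillin through the β-lactamase (AmpR) gene and its own promoter. The catalogue lists the plasmid as low copy, whereas the automated annotation labels the origin generically as a high-copy type. Only short fragments of rop and the pBR322 bom region are detected.

The expression cassette consists of the hybrid tac promoter followed by a lac operator, driving the Schistosoma japonicum glutathione S-transferase coding sequence fused in frame at the N terminus of the RIPK3 open reading frame. A lacI gene under the up-mutated lacIq promoter is carried on the plasmid, so the repressor keeps the tac promoter off until it is relieved by IPTG, giving inducible expression independent of the host's lacI status. Backbone remnants, including a lac promoter/operator with a lacZα fragment and a small yciV fragment, are also annotated and play no role in the payload.

The "4KR" insert carries four lysine-to-arginine substitutions (K55R, K89R, K363R, K501R). The stated purpose is purification of recombinant GST-RIPK3 4KR protein, with the GST moiety allowing glutathione-affinity capture. The associated study concerns ubiquitylation-dependent degradation of RIPK3, which suggests the mutated lysines are candidate ubiquitin acceptor sites, though the record does not say so explicitly. The restriction sites used for cloning are not recorded.
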