Features (pLannotate 1.2.2; 17 found; start..end, strand, type, name):
      6..107     -  CDS            yciV (fragment): RNAAM_ECOLI - Also known as trpH From Escherichia coli (strain K12).
    183..211     +  promoter       tac promoter: strong E. coli promoter; hybrid between the trp and lac UV5 promoters
    219..235     +  protein_bind   lac operator: The lac repressor binds to the lac operator to inhibit transcription in E. coli. This inhibition can be relieved by adding lactose or isopropyl-β-D-thiogalactopyranoside (IPTG). lac repressor encoded by lacI
    258..911     +  CDS            GST26_SCHJA: Experimental evidence at protein level: Swiss-Prot protein existence level 1. GST isoenzymes appear to play a central role in the parasite detoxification system. Other functions are also suspected including a role in increasing the solubility of haematin in the parasite gut. From Schistosoma japonicum (Blood fluke).
    957..2510    +  CDS            RIPK3: RIPK3_HUMAN - Also known as RIP3 From Homo sapiens (Human).
   2541..2580    +  CDS            rop (fragment): Rop protein, which maintains plasmids at low copy number; rop
   2682..2722    +  misc_feature   bom (fragment): basis of mobility region from pBR322
   2827..2931    +  promoter       AmpR promoter: bla
   2932..3792    +  CDS            AmpR: β-lactamase; bla; confers resistance to ampicillin, carbenicillin, and related antibiotics
   3963..4551    +  rep_origin     ori: high-copy-number ColE1/pMB1/pBR322/pUC origin of replication
   4737..4788    -  misc_feature   bom (fragment): basis of mobility region from pBR322
   4795..4872    +  promoter       lacIq promoter: lacI (mutant); In the lacIq allele, a single base change in the promoter boosts expression of the lacI gene about 10-fold.
   4873..5955    +  CDS            lacI: lac repressor; lacI; The lac repressor binds to the lac operator to inhibit transcription in E. coli. This inhibition can be relieved by adding lactose or isopropyl-β-D-thiogalactopyranoside (IPTG).
   5968..5989    +  protein_bind   CAP binding site: CAP binding activates transcription in the presence of cAMP. E. coli catabolite activator protein
   6004..6034    +  promoter       lac promoter: promoter for the E. coli lac operon
   6042..6058    +  protein_bind   lac operator: The lac repressor binds to the lac operator to inhibit transcription in E. coli. This inhibition can be relieved by adding lactose or isopropyl-β-D-thiogalactopyranoside (IPTG). lac repressor encoded by lacI
   6078..6251    +  CDS            lacZα: LacZα fragment of β-galactosidase; lacZ fragment
>Addgene plasmid #78828 | pGEX-4T-1-RIPK3 4KR | addgene full sequence | sequence record 149299 | Addgene assembled sequence
ACGTTATCGACTGCACGGTGCACCAATGCTTCTGGCGTCAGGCAGCCATCGGAAGCTGTGGTATGGCTGT
GCAGGTCGTAAATCACTGCATAATTCGTGTCGCTCAAGGCGCACTCCCGTTCTGGATAATGTTTTTTGCG
CCGACATCATAACGGTTCTGGCAAATATTCTGAAATGAGCTGTTGACAATTAATCATCGGCTCGTATAAT
GTGTGGAATTGTGAGCGGATAACAATTTCACACAGGAAACAGTATTCATGTCCCCTATACTAGGTTATTG
GAAAATTAAGGGCCTTGTGCAACCCACTCGACTTCTTTTGGAATATCTTGAAGAAAAATATGAAGAGCAT
TTGTATGAGCGCGATGAAGGTGATAAATGGCGAAACAAAAAGTTTGAATTGGGTTTGGAGTTTCCCAATC
TTCCTTATTATATTGATGGTGATGTTAAATTAACACAGTCTATGGCCATCATACGTTATATAGCTGACAA
GCACAACATGTTGGGTGGTTGTCCAAAAGAGCGTGCAGAGATTTCAATGCTTGAAGGAGCGGTTTTGGAT
ATTAGATACGGTGTTTCGAGAATTGCATATAGTAAAGACTTTGAAACTCTCAAAGTTGATTTTCTTAGCA
AGCTACCTGAAATGCTGAAAATGTTCGAAGATCGTTTATGTCATAAAACATATTTAAATGGTGATCATGT
AACCCATCCTGACTTCATGTTGTATGACGCTCTTGATGTTGTTTTATACATGGACCCAATGTGCCTGGAT
GCGTTCCCAAAATTAGTTTGTTTTAAAAAACGTATTGAAGCTATCCCACAAATTGATAAGTACTTGAAAT
CCAGCAAGTATATAGCATGGCCTTTGCAGGGCTGGCAAGCCACGTTTGGTGGTGGCGACCATCCTCCAAA
ATCGGATCTGGTTCCGCGTGGATCCCCGGAATTCCCGGGTCGACAAATGTCGTGCGTCAAGTTATGGCCC
AGCGGTGCCCCCGCCCCCTTGGTGTCCATCGAGGAACTGGAGAACCAGGAGCTCGTCGGCAAAGGCGGGT
TCGGCACAGTGTTCCGGGCGCAACATAGGAAGTGGGGCTACGATGTGGCGGTCAAGATCGTAAACTCGCG
GGCGATATCCAGGGAGGTCAAGGCCATGGCAAGTCTGGATAACGAATTCGTGCTGCGCCTAGAAGGGGTT
ATCGAGAAGGTGAACTGGGACCAAGATCCCCGGCCGGCTCTGGTGACTAAATTCATGGAGAACGGCTCCT
TGTCGGGGCTGCTGCAGTCCCAGTGCCCTCGGCCCTGGCCGCTCCTTTGCCGCCTGCTGAAAGAAGTGGT
GCTTGGGATGTTTTACCTGCACGACCAGAACCCGGTGCTCCTGCACCGGGACCTCAAGCCATCCAACGTC
CTGCTGGACCCAGAGCTGCACGTCAAGCTGGCAGATTTTGGCCTGTCCACATTTCAGGGAGGCTCACAGT
CAGGGACAGGGTCCGGGGAGCCAGGGGGCACCCTGGGCTACTTGGCCCCAGAACTGTTTGTTAACGTAAA
CCGGAAGGCCTCCACAGCCAGTGACGTCTACAGCTTCGGGATCCTAATGTGGGCAGTGCTTGCTGGAAGA
GAAGTTGAGTTGCCAACCGAACCATCACTCGTGTACGAAGCAGTGTGCAACAGGCAGAACCGGCCTTCAT
TGGCTGAGCTGCCCCAAGCCGGGCCTGAGACTCCCGGCTTAGAAGGACTGAAGGAGCTAATGCAGCTCTG
CTGGAGCAGTGAGCCCAAGGACAGACCCTCCTTCCAGGAATGCCTACCAAAAACTGATGAAGTCTTCCAG
ATGGTGGAGAACAATATGAATGCTGCTGTCTCCACGGTAAAGGATTTCCTGTCTCAGCTCAGGAGCAGCA
ATAGGAGATTTTCTATCCCAGAGTCAGGCCAAGGAGGGACAGAAATGGATGGCTTTAGGAGAACCATAGA
AAACCAGCACTCTCGTAATGATGTCATGGTTTCTGAGTGGCTAAACAAACTGAATCTAGAGGAGCCTCCC
AGCTCTGTTCCTCGAAAATGCCCGAGCCTTACCAAGAGGAGCAGGGCACAAGAGGAGCAGGTTCCACAAG
CCTGGACAGCAGGCACATCTTCAGATTCGATGGCCCAACCTCCCCAGACTCCAGAGACCTCAACTTTCAG
AAACCAGATGCCCAGCCCTACCTCAACTGGAACACCAAGTCCTGGACCCCGAGGGAATCAGGGGGCTGAG
AGACAAGGCATGAACTGGTCCTGCAGGACCCCGGAGCCAAATCCAGTAACAGGGCGACCGCTCGTTAACA
TATACAACTGCTCTGGGGTGCAAGTTGGAGACAACAACTACTTGACTATGCAACAGACAACTGCCTTGCC
CACATGGGGCTTGGCACCTTCGGGCAAGGGGAGGGGCTTGCAGCACCCCCCACCAGTAGGTTCGCAAGAA
GGCCCTCGAGATCCTGAAGCCTGGAGCAGGCCACAGGGTTGGTATAATCATAGCGGGAAATAAGCGGCCG
CATCGTGACTGACTGACGATCTGCCTCGCGCGTTTCGGTGATGACGGTGAAAACCTCTGACACATGCAGC
TCCCGGAGACGGTCACAGCTTGTCTGTAAGCGGATGCCGGGAGCAGACAAGCCCGTCAGGGCGCGTCAGC
GGGTGTTGGCGGGTGTCGGGGCGCAGCCATGACCCAGTCACGTAGCGATAGCGGAGTGTATAATTCTTGA
AGACGAAAGGGCCTCGTGATACGCCTATTTTTATAGGTTAATGTCATGATAATAATGGTTTCTTAGACGT
CAGGTGGCACTTTTCGGGGAAATGTGCGCGGAACCCCTATTTGTTTATTTTTCTAAATACATTCAAATAT
GTATCCGCTCATGAGACAATAACCCTGATAAATGCTTCAATAATATTGAAAAAGGAAGAGTATGAGTATT
CAACATTTCCGTGTCGCCCTTATTCCCTTTTTTGCGGCATTTTGCCTTCCTGTTTTTGCTCACCCAGAAA
CGCTGGTGAAAGTAAAAGATGCTGAAGATCAGTTGGGTGCACGAGTGGGTTACATCGAACTGGATCTCAA
CAGCGGTAAGATCCTTGAGAGTTTTCGCCCCGAAGAACGTTTTCCAATGATGAGCACTTTTAAAGTTCTG
CTATGTGGCGCGGTATTATCCCGTGTTGACGCCGGGCAAGAGCAACTCGGTCGCCGCATACACTATTCTC
AGAATGACTTGGTTGAGTACTCACCAGTCACAGAAAAGCATCTTACGGATGGCATGACAGTAAGAGAATT
ATGCAGTGCTGCCATAACCATGAGTGATAACACTGCGGCCAACTTACTTCTGACAACGATCGGAGGACCG
AAGGAGCTAACCGCTTTTTTGCACAACATGGGGGATCATGTAACTCGCCTTGATCGTTGGGAACCGGAGC
TGAATGAAGCCATACCAAACGACGAGCGTGACACCACGATGCCTGCAGCAATGGCAACAACGTTGCGCAA
ACTATTAACTGGCGAACTACTTACTCTAGCTTCCCGGCAACAATTAATAGACTGGATGGAGGCGGATAAA
GTTGCAGGACCACTTCTGCGCTCGGCCCTTCCGGCTGGCTGGTTTATTGCTGATAAATCTGGAGCCGGTG
AGCGTGGGTCTCGCGGTATCATTGCAGCACTGGGGCCAGATGGTAAGCCCTCCCGTATCGTAGTTATCTA
CACGACGGGGAGTCAGGCAACTATGGATGAACGAAATAGACAGATCGCTGAGATAGGTGCCTCACTGATT
AAGCATTGGTAACTGTCAGACCAAGTTTACTCATATATACTTTAGATTGATTTAAAACTTCATTTTTAAT
TTAAAAGGATCTAGGTGAAGATCCTTTTTGATAATCTCATGACCAAAATCCCTTAACGTGAGTTTTCGTT
CCACTGAGCGTCAGACCCCGTAGAAAAGATCAAAGGATCTTCTTGAGATCCTTTTTTTCTGCGCGTAATC
TGCTGCTTGCAAACAAAAAAACCACCGCTACCAGCGGTGGTTTGTTTGCCGGATCAAGAGCTACCAACTC
TTTTTCCGAAGGTAACTGGCTTCAGCAGAGCGCAGATACCAAATACTGTCCTTCTAGTGTAGCCGTAGTT
AGGCCACCACTTCAAGAACTCTGTAGCACCGCCTACATACCTCGCTCTGCTAATCCTGTTACCAGTGGCT
GCTGCCAGTGGCGATAAGTCGTGTCTTACCGGGTTGGACTCAAGACGATAGTTACCGGATAAGGCGCAGC
GGTCGGGCTGAACGGGGGGTTCGTGCACACAGCCCAGCTTGGAGCGAACGACCTACACCGAACTGAGATA
CCTACAGCGTGAGCTATGAGAAAGCGCCACGCTTCCCGAAGGGAGAAAGGCGGACAGGTATCCGGTAAGC
GGCAGGGTCGGAACAGGAGAGCGCACGAGGGAGCTTCCAGGGGGAAACGCCTGGTATCTTTATAGTCCTG
TCGGGTTTCGCCACCTCTGACTTGAGCGTCGATTTTTGTGATGCTCGTCAGGGGGGCGGAGCCTATGGAA
AAACGCCAGCAACGCGGCCTTTTTACGGTTCCTGGCCTTTTGCTGGCCTTTTGCTCACATGTTCTTTCCT
GCGTTATCCCCTGATTCTGTGGATAACCGTATTACCGCCTTTGAGTGAGCTGATACCGCTCGCCGCAGCC
GAACGACCGAGCGCAGCGAGTCAGTGAGCGAGGAAGCGGAAGAGCGCCTGATGCGGTATTTTCTCCTTAC
GCATCTGTGCGGTATTTCACACCGCATAAATTCCGACACCATCGAATGGTGCAAAACCTTTCGCGGTATG
GCATGATAGCGCCCGGAAGAGAGTCAATTCAGGGTGGTGAATGTGAAACCAGTAACGTTATACGATGTCG
CAGAGTATGCCGGTGTCTCTTATCAGACCGTTTCCCGCGTGGTGAACCAGGCCAGCCACGTTTCTGCGAA
AACGCGGGAAAAAGTGGAAGCGGCGATGGCGGAGCTGAATTACATTCCCAACCGCGTGGCACAACAACTG
GCGGGCAAACAGTCGTTGCTGATTGGCGTTGCCACCTCCAGTCTGGCCCTGCACGCGCCGTCGCAAATTG
TCGCGGCGATTAAATCTCGCGCCGATCAACTGGGTGCCAGCGTGGTGGTGTCGATGGTAGAACGAAGCGG
CGTCGAAGCCTGTAAAGCGGCGGTGCACAATCTTCTCGCGCAACGCGTCAGTGGGCTGATCATTAACTAT
CCGCTGGATGACCAGGATGCCATTGCTGTGGAAGCTGCCTGCACTAATGTTCCGGCGTTATTTCTTGATG
TCTCTGACCAGACACCCATCAACAGTATTATTTTCTCCCATGAAGACGGTACGCGACTGGGCGTGGAGCA
TCTGGTCGCATTGGGTCACCAGCAAATCGCGCTGTTAGCGGGCCCATTAAGTTCTGTCTCGGCGCGTCTG
CGTCTGGCTGGCTGGCATAAATATCTCACTCGCAATCAAATTCAGCCGATAGCGGAACGGGAAGGCGACT
GGAGTGCCATGTCCGGTTTTCAACAAACCATGCAAATGCTGAATGAGGGCATCGTTCCCACTGCGATGCT
GGTTGCCAACGATCAGATGGCGCTGGGCGCAATGCGCGCCATTACCGAGTCCGGGCTGCGCGTTGGTGCG
GATATCTCGGTAGTGGGATACGACGATACCGAAGACAGCTCATGTTATATCCCGCCGTTAACCACCATCA
AACAGGATTTTCGCCTGCTGGGGCAAACCAGCGTGGACCGCTTGCTGCAACTCTCTCAGGGCCAGGCGGT
GAAGGGCAATCAGCTGTTGCCCGTCTCACTGGTGAAAAGAAAAACCACCCTGGCGCCCAATACGCAAACC
GCCTCTCCCCGCGCGTTGGCCGATTCATTAATGCAGCTGGCACGACAGGTTTCCCGACTGGAAAGCGGGC
AGTGAGCGCAACGCAATTAATGTGAGTTAGCTCACTCATTAGGCACCCCAGGCTTTACACTTTATGCTTC
CGGCTCGTATGTTGTGTGGAATTGTGAGCGGATAACAATTTCACACAGGAAACAGCTATGACCATGATTA
CGGATTCACTGGCCGTCGTTTTACAACGTCGTGACTGGGAAAACCCTGGCGTTACCCAACTTAATCGCCT
TGCAGCACATCCCCCTTTCGCCAGCTGGCGTAATAGCGAAGAGGCCCGCACCGATCGCCCTTCCCAACAG
TTGCGCAGCCTGAATGGCGAATGGCGCTTTGCCTGGTTTCCGGCACCAGAAGCGGTGCCGGAAAGCTGGC
TGGAGTGCGATCTTCCTGAGGCCGATACTGTCGTCGTCCCCTCAAACTGGCAGATGCACGGTTACGATGC
GCCCATCTACACCAACGTAACCTATCCCATTACGGTCAATCCGCCGTTTGTTCCCACGGAGAATCCGACG
GGTTGTTACTCGCTCACATTTAATGTTGATGAAAGCTGGCTACAGGAAGGCCAGACGCGAATTATTTTTG
ATGGCGTTGGAATT
