>Addgene plasmid #78828 | pGEX-4T-1-RIPK3 4KR | addgene partial sequence | sequence record 149296 | pGEX3 5'-CCGGGAGCTGCATGTGTCAGAGG-3'
AACGCGCGAGGCAGATCGTCAGTCAGTCACGATGCGGCCGCTTATTTCCCGCTATGATTATACCAACCCT
GTGGCCTGCTCCAGGCTTCAGGATCTCGAGGGCCTTCTTGCGAACCTACTGGTGGGGGGTGCTGCAAGCC
CCTCCCCTTGCCCGAAGGTGCCAAGCCCCATGTGGGCAAGGCAGTTGTCTGTTGCATAGTCAAGTAGTTG
TTGTCTCCAACTTGCACCCCAGAGCAGTTGTATATGTTAACGAGCGGTCGCCCTGTTACTGGATTTGGCT
CCGGGGTCCTGCAGGACCAGTTCATGCCTTGTCTCTCAGCCCCCTGATTCCCTCGGGGTCCAGGACTTGG
TGTTCCAGTTGAGGTAGGGCTGGGCATCTGGTTTCTGAAAGTTGAGGTCTCTGGAGTCTGGGGAGGTTGG
GCCATCGAATCTGAAGATGTGCCTGCTGTCCAGGCTTGTGGAACCTGCTCCTCTTGTGCCCTGCTCCTCT
TGGTAAGGCTCGGGCATTTTCGAGGAACAGAGCTGGGAGGCTCCTCTAGATTCAGTTTGTTTAGCCACTC
AGAAACCATGACATCATTACGAGAGTGCTGGTTTTCTATGGTTCTCCTAAAGCCATCCATTTCTGTCCCT
CCTTGGCCTGACTCTGGGATAGAAAATCTCCTATTGCTGCTCCTGAGCTGAGACAGGAAATCCTTTACCG
TGGAGACAGCAGCATTCATATTGTTCTCCACCATCTGGAAGACTTCATCAGTTTTTGGTA
