>Addgene plasmid #78828 | pGEX-4T-1-RIPK3 4KR | addgene partial sequence | sequence record 149297 | pGEX5 5'-GGGCTGGCAAGCCACGTTTGGTG-3'
TCGGATCTGGTTCCGCGTGGATCCCCGGAATTCCCGGGTCGACAAATGTCGTGCGTCAAGTTATGGCCCA
GCGGTGCCCCCGCCCCCTTGGTGTCCATCGAGGAACTGGAGAACCAGGAGCTCGTCGGCAAAGGCGGGTT
CGGCACAGTGTTCCGGGCGCAACATAGGAAGTGGGGCTACGATGTGGCGGTCAAGATCGTAAACTCGCGG
GCGATATCCAGGGAGGTCAAGGCCATGGCAAGTCTGGATAACGAATTCGTGCTGCGCCTAGAAGGGGTTA
TCGAGAAGGTGAACTGGGACCAAGATCCCCGGCCGGCTCTGGTGACTAAATTCATGGAGAACGGCTCCTT
GTCGGGGCTGCTGCAGTCCCAGTGCCCTCGGCCCTGGCCGCTCCTTTGCCGCCTGCTGAAAGAAGTGGTG
CTTGGGATGTTTTACCTGCACGACCAGAACCCGGTGCTCCTGCACCGGGACCTCAAGCCATCCAACGTCC
TGCTGGACCCAGAGCTGCACGTCAAGCTGGCAGATTTTGGCCTGTCCACATTTCAGGGAGGCTCACAGTC
AGGGACAGGGTCCGGGGAGCCAGGGGGCACCCTGGGCTACTTGGCCCCAGAACTGTTTGTTAACGTAAAC
CGGAAGGCCTCCACAGCCAGTGACGTCTACAGCTTCGGGATCCTAATGTGGGCAGTGCTTGCTGGAAGAG
AAGTTGAGTTGCCAACCGAACCATCACTCGTGTACGAAGCAGTGTGCAACAGGCAGAACCGGCCTTCATT
GGCTGAGCTGCCCCAAGCCGGGCCTGAGACTCCCGGCTTAGAA
